>Addgene plasmid #108281 | pRVV613 | addgene full sequence | sequence record 211016 | Addgene NGS Result
CTAAATTGTAAGCGTTAATATTTTGTTAAAATTCGCGTTAAATTTTTGTTAAATCAGCTCATTTTTTAAC
CAATAGGCCGAAATCGGCAAAATCCCTTATAAATCAAAAGAATAGACCGAGATAGGGT
[37 nt withheld, positions 129-165]
AAAGAACGTGGACTCCAACGTCAAAGG
[49 nt withheld, positions 193-241]
T
[91 nt withheld, positions 243-333]
G
[124 nt withheld, positions 335-458]
CCCATTCGCCATTCAGGCTGCGCAACTGTTGGGAAGGGCGATCGGTGCGGGCCTCTTCGCTATTACGCCA
GCTGGCGAAAGGGGGATGTGCTGCAAGGCGATTAAGTTGGGTAACGCCAGGGTTTTCCCAGTCACGACGT
TGTAAAACGACGGCCAGTGAATTGTAATACGACTCACTATAGGGCGAATTGGGTACGTACCGGGCCCCTA
GTATGTATGTAAGTTAATAAAACCCATTTTTGCGGAAAGTAGATAAAAAAAACATTTTTTTTTTTTACTG
CACTGGATATCATTGAACTTATCTGATCAGTTTTAAATTTACTTCGATCCAAGGGTATTTGATGTACCAG
GTTCTTTCGATTACCTCTCACTCAAAATGACATTCCACTCAAAGTCAGCGCTGTTTGCCTCCTTCTCTGT
CCACAGAAATATCGCCGTCTCTTTCGCCGCTGCGTCCGCTATCTCTTTCGCCACCGTTTGTAGCGTTACG
TAGCGTCAATGTCCGCCTTCAGTTGCATTTTGTCAGCGGTTTCGTGACGAAGCTCCAAGCGGTTTACGCC
ATCAATTAAACACAAAGTGCTGTGCCAAAACTCCTCTCGCTTCTTATTTTTGTTTGTTTTTTGAGTGATT
GGGGTGGTGATTGGTTTTGGGTGGGTAAGCAGGGGAAAGTGTGAAAAATCCCGGCAATGGGCCAAGAGGA
TCAGGAGCTATTAATTCGCGGAGGCAGCAAACACCCATCTGCCGAGCATCTGAACAATGTGAGTAGTACA
TGTGCATACATCTTAAGTTCACTTGATCTATAGGAACTGCGATTGCAACATCAAATTGTCTGCGGCGTGA
GAACTGCGACCCACAAAAATCCCAAACCGCAATTGCACAAACAAATAGTGACACGAAACAGATTATTCTG
GTAGCTGTTCTCGCTATATAAGACAATTTTTGAGATCATATCATGATCAAGACATCTAAAGGCATTCATT
TTCGACTATATTCTTTTTTACAAAAAATATAACAACCAGATATTTTAAGCTGATCCTAGATGCACAAAAA
ATAAATAAAAGTATAAACCTACTTCGTAGGATACTTCGGGGTACTTTTTGTTCGGGGTTAGATGAGCATA
ACGCTTGTAGTTGATATTTGAGATCCCCTATCATTGCAGGGTGACAGCGGAGCGGCTTCGCAGAGCTGCA
TTAACCAGGGCTTCGGGCAGGCCAAAAACTACGGCACGCTCCGGCCACCCAGTCCGCCGGAGGACTCCGG
TTCAGGGAGCGGCCAACTAGCCGAGAACCTCACCTATGCCTGGCACAATATGGACATCTTTGGGGCGGTC
AATCAGCCGGGCTCCGGATGGCGGCAGCTGGTCAACCGGACACGCGGACTATTCTGCAACGAGCGACACA
TACCGGCGCCCAGGAAACATTTGCTCAAGAACGGTGAGTTTCTATTCGCAGTCGGCTGATCTGTGTGAAA
TCTTAATAAAGGGTCCAATTACCAATTTGAAACTCAGTTTGCGGCGTGGCCTATCCGGGCGAACTTTTGG
CCGTGATGGGCAGTTCCGGTGCCGGAAAGACGACCCTGCTGAATGCCCTTGCCTTTCGATCGCCGCAGGG
CATCCAAGTATCGCCATCCGGGATGCGACTGCTCAATGGCCAACCTGTGGACGCCAAGGAGATGCAGGCC
AGGTGCGCCTATGTCCAGCAGGATGACCTCTTTATCGGCTCCCTAACGGCCAGGGAACACCTGATTTTCC
AAGCCATGGTGCGGATGCCACGACATCTGACCTATCGGCAGCGAGTGGCCCGCGTGGATCAGGTGATCCA
GGAGCTTTCGCTCAGCAAATGTCAGCACACGATCATCGGTGTGCCCGGCAGGGTGAAAGGTCTGTCCGGC
GGAGAAAGGAAGCGTCTGGCATTCGCCTCCGAGGCTCTAACCGATCCGCCGCTTCTGATCTGCGATGAGC
CCACCTCCGGACTGGACTCCTTTACCGCCCACAGCGTCGTCCAGGTGCTGAAGAAGCTGTCGCAGAAGGG
CAAGACCGTCATCCTGACCATTCATCAGCCGTCTTCCGAGCTGTTTGAGCTCTTTGACAAGATCCTTCTG
ATGGCCGAGGGCAGGGTAGCTTTCTTGGGCACTCCCAGCGAAGCCGTCGACTTCTTTTCCTAGTGAGTTC
GATGTGTTTATTAAGGGTATCTAGTATTACATAACATCTCAACTCCTATCCAGCGTGGGTGCCCAGTGTC
CTACCAACTACAATCCGGCGGACTTTTACGTACAGGTGTTGGCCGTTGTGCCCGGACGGGAGATCGAGTC
CCGTGATCGGATCGCCAAGATATGCGACAATTTTGCCATTAGCAAAGTAGCCCGGGATATGGAGCAGTTG
TTGGCCACCAAAAATCTGGAGAAGCCACTGGAGCAGCCGGAGAATGGGTACACCTACAAGGCCACCTGGT
TCATGCAGTTCCGGGCGGTCCTGTGGCGATCCTGGCTGTCGGTGCTCAAGGAACCACTCCTCGTAAAAGT
GCGACTTATTCAGACAACGGTGAGTGGTTCCAGTGGAAACAAATGATATAACGCTTACAATTCTTGGAAA
CAAATTCGCTAGATTTTAGATAGAATTGCCTGATTCCACACCCTTCTTAGTTTTTTTCAATGAGATGTAT
AGTTTATAGTTTTGCAGAAGATAAATAAATTTCATTTAACTCGCGAATATTAATGAGATGCGAGTAACAT
TTTAATTTGCAGATGGTTGCCATCTTGATTGGCCTCATCTTTTTGGGCCAACAACTCACGCAAGTGGGTG
TGATGAATATCAACGGAGCCATCTTCCTCTTCCTGACCAACATGACCTTTCAAAACGTCTTTGCCACGAT
AAATGTAAGTCATGTTTAGAATACATTTGCATTTCAATAATTTACTAACTTTCTAATGAATCGATTCGAT
TTAGGTGTTCACCTCAGAGCTGCCAGTTTTTATGAGGGAGGCCCGAAGTCGACTTTATCGCTGTGACACA
TACTTTCTGGGCAAAACGATTGCCGAATTGCCGCTTTTTCTCACAGTGCCACTGGTCTTCACGGCGATTG
CCTATCCGATGATCGGACTGCGGGCCGGAGTGCTGCACTTCTTCAACTGCCTGGCGCTGGTCACTCTGGT
GGCCAATGTGTCAACGTCCTTCGGATATCTAATATCCTGCGCCAGCTCCTCGACCTCGATGGCGCTGTCT
GTGGGTCCGCCGGTTATCATACCATTCCTGCTCTTTGGCGGCTTCTTCTTGAACTCGGGCTCGGTGCCAG
TATACCTCAAATGGTTGTCGTACCTCTCATGGTTCCGTTACGCCAACGAGGGTCTGCTGATTAACCAATG
GGCGGACGTGGAGCCGGGCGAAATTAGCTGCACATCGTCGAACACCACGTGCCCCAGTTCGGGCAAGGTC
ATCCTGGAGACGCTTAACTTCTCCGCCGCCGATCTGCCGCTGGACTACGTGGGTCTGGCCATTCTCATCG
TGAGCTTCCGGGTGCTCGCATATCTGGCTCTAAGACTTCGGGCCCGACGCAAGGAGTAGCCGACATATAT
CCGAAATAACTGCTTGTTTTTTTTTTTTACCATTATTACCATCGTGTTTACTGTTTATTGCCCCCTCAAA
AAGCTAATGTAATTATATTTGTGCCAATAAAAACAAGATATGACCTATAGAATACAAGTATTTCCCCTTC
GAACATCCCCACAAGTAGACTTTGGATTTGTCTTCTAACCAAAAGACTTACACACCTGCATACCTTACAT
CAAAAACTCGTTTATCGCTACATAAAACACCGGGATATATTTTTTATATACATACTTTTCAAATCGCGCG
CCCTCTTCATAATTCACCTCCACCACACCACGTTTCGTAGTTGCTCTTTCGCTGTCTCCCACCCGCTCTC
CGCAACACATTCACCTTTTGTTCGACGACCTTGGAGCGACTGTCGTTAGTTCCGCGCGATTCGGTTCGCT
CAAATGGTTCCGAGTGGTTCATTTCGTCTCAATAGAAATTAGTAATAAATATTTGTATGTACAATTTATT
TGCTCCAATATATTTGTATATATTTCCCTCACAGCTATATTTATTCTAATTTAATATTATGACTTTTTAA
GGTAATTTTTTGTGACCTGTTCGGAGTGATTAGCGTTACAATTTGAACTGAAAGTGACATCCAGTGTTTG
TTCCTTGTGTAGATGCATCTCAAAAAAATGGTGGGCATAATAGTGTTGTTTATATATATCAAAAATAACA
ACTATAATAATAAGAATACATTTAATTTAGAAAATGCTTGGATTTCACTGGAACTAGGCTAGATTTAAAT
GCATGCCCTGCAGGAAGCTTCCTAGGAGGCCTAGATCTGCGGCCGCCCCCAACTGGGGTAACCTTTGAGT
TCTCTCAGTTGGGGGTTAATTAACCGCGAGCTCGCCCGGGGATCTAATTCAATTAGAGACTAATTCAATT
AGAGCTAATTCAATTAGGATCCAAGCTTATCGATTTCGAACCCTCGACCGCCGGAGTATAAATAGAGGCG
CTTCGTCTACGGAGCGACAATTCAATTCAAACAAGCAAAGTGAACACGTCGCTAAGCGAAAGCTAAGCAA
ATAAACAAGCGCAGCTGAACAAGCTAAACAATCGGGCGGCCGCACTAGAGCCGGTCGCCACCATGAGGTC
TTCCAAGAATGTTATCAAGGAGTTCATGAGGTTTAAGGTTCGCATGGAAGGAACGGTCAATGGGCACGAG
TTTGAAATAGAAGGCGAAGGAGAGGGGAGGCCATACGAAGGCCACAATACCGTAAAGCTTAAGGTAACCA
AGGGGGGACCTTTGCCATTTGCTTGGGATATTTTGTCACCACAATTTCAGTATGGAAGCAAGGTATATGT
CAAGCACCCTGCCGACATACCAGACTATAAAAAGCTGTCATTTCCTGAAGGATTTAAATGGGAAAGGGTC
ATGAACTTTGAAGACGGTGGCGTCGTTACTGTAACCCAGGATTCCAGTTTGCAGGATGGCTGTTTCATCT
ACAAGGTCAAGTTCATTGGCGTGAACTTTCCTTCCGATGGACCTGTTATGCAAAAGAAGACAATGGGCTG
GGAAGCCAGCACTGAGCGTTTGTATCCTCGTGATGGCGTGTTGAAAGGAGAGATTCATAAGGCTCTGAAG
CTGAAAGACGGTGGTCATTACCTAGTTGAATTCAAAAGTATTTACATGGCAAAGAAGCCTGTGCAGCTAC
CAGGGTACTACTATGTTGACTCCAAACTGGATATAACAAGCCACAACGAAGACTATACAATCGTTGAGCA
GTATGAAAGAACCGAGGGACGCCACCATCTGTTCCTTTAGCGGCCATCGAATTCGAGCTCGCCCACTAAG
CGTCGCGCCACTTCAACGCTCGATGGGAGCGTCATTGGTGGGCGGGGTAACCGTCGAAATCAGTGTTTAC
GCTTCCAATCGCAACAAAAAATTCACTGCAACACTGAAAAGCATACGAAAACGATGAAGATTGTACGAGA
AACCATAAAGTATTTTATCCACAAAGACACGTATAGCAGAAAAGCCAAGTTAACTCGGCGATAAGTTGTG
TACACAAGAATAAAATCGGCCAGATTCAGTGTTGTCAGAAATAAGAAAACCCCACTATGTTTTTCTTTGC
CTTTTCTTTCTCCCAGCGATCATTCATTTCGTGGTGAAAGAACGGGGTCATTGCACGGAGTTTCGACTGC
GGGAAAGCAGAGCTGCCGTTCACTTCGTCTATAATTAGCGCTTTCTATTTTCCCCGATTCGGGCCGCTGC
TGCGCTTTTCCGCCTGCTGTTTGTGGCAAGTGTAGCAGCAGGCTGTGCACGCAGTGTGGCATGCACTTGG
CTTTCCACCGTTGGTATCGATTCTCTGGGACGATGAGTCATTCCTTTCGGGGCCACAGCATAATCGTTGC
CAGCTCACCGAAATGGTGACTTCATTTCTTAACTGCCGTCAAGCATGCGATTGTACATACATACATATTT
ATATATGTACATATTTATGTGACTATGGTAGGTCGATATAATAGCAATCAACGCAAGCAAATGTGTCAGT
CCTGCTTACAGGAACGATTCTATTTAGTAATTTTCGTTGTATAAAGTAATTATGTATGTATGTAAGCCCC
ATAAATCTGAAACAATTAGGCAAAACCATGCGAAGCTCAATTCGAAGTTCCTATTCTTCAAAAGGTATAG
GAACTTCCTAGAATCCCAAAACAAACTGGTTATTGTGGTAGGTCATTTGTTTGGCAGAAAGAAAACTCGA
GAAATTTCTCTGGCCGTTATTCGTTATTCTCTCTTTTCTTTTTGGGTCTCTCCCTCTCTGCACTAATGCT
CTCTCACTCTGTCACACAGTAAACGGCATACTGCTCTCGTTGGTTCGAGAGAGCGCGCCTCGAATGTTCG
CGAAAAGAGCGCCGGAGTATAAATAGAGGCGCTTCGTCTACGGAGCGACAATTCAATTCAAACAAGCAAA
GTGAACACGTCGCTAAGCGAAAGCTAAGCAAATAAACAAGCGCAGCTGAACAAGCTAAACAATCTGCAGT
AAAGTGCAAGTTAAAGTGAATCAATTAAAAGTAACCAGCAACCAAGTAAATCAACTGCAACTACTGAAAT
CTGCCAAGAAGTAATTATTGAATACAAGAAGAGAACTCTGGGGGATCTGATCAAGAGACAGGATGAGGAT
CGTTTCGCATGATTGAACAAGATGGATTGCACGCAGGTTCTCCGGCCGCTTGGGTGGAGAGGCTATTCGG
CTATGACTGGGCACAACAGACAATCGGCTGCTCTGATGCCGCCGTGTTCCGGCTGTCAGCGCAGGGGCGC
CCGGTTCTTTTTGTCAAGACCGACCTGTCCGGTGCCCTGAATGAACTGCAGGACGAGGCAGCGCGGCTAT
CGTGGCTGGCCACGACGGGCGTTCCTTGCGCAGCTGTGCTCGACGTTGTCACTGAAGCGGGAAGGGACTG
GCTGCTATTGGGCGAAGTGCCGGGGCAGGATCTCCTGTCATCTCACCTTGCTCCTGCCGAGAAAGTATCC
ATCATGGCTGATGCAATGCGGCGGCTGCATACGCTTGATCCGGCTACCTGCCCATTCGACCACCAAGCGA
AACATCGCATCGAGCGAGCACGTACTCGGATGGAAGCCGGTCTTGTCGATCAGGATGATCTGGACGAAGA
GCATCAGGGGCTCGCGCCAGCCGAACTGTTCGCCAGGCTCAAGGCGCGCATGCCCGACGGCGAGGATCTC
GTCGTGACCCATGGCGATGCCTGCTTGCCGAATATCATGGTGGAAAATGGCCGCTTTTCTGGATTCATCG
ACTGTGGCCGGCTGGGTGTGGCGGACCGCTATCAGGACATAGCGTTGGCTACCCGTGATATTGCTGAAGA
GCTTGGCGGCGAATGGGCTGACCGCTTCCTCGTGCTTTACGGTATCGCCGCTCCCGATTCGCAGCGCATC
GCCTTCTATCGCCTTCTTGACGAGTTCTTCTGAGAAGTTCCTATTCTTCAAAAGGTATAGGAACTTCACC
GGTGACGTCCCCCCAACTGAGAGAACTCAAAGGTTACCCCAGTTGGGGGGCGCGCCGCTAGCCATATGGG
GATTGGTGGCGACGACTCCTGGAGCCCGTCAGTATCGGCGGAATTACAGCTGAGCGCCGGTCGCTACCAT
TACCAGTTGGTCTGGTGTCAAAAATAATAATAACCGGGCAGGCCATGTCTGCCCGTATTTCGCGTAAGGA
AATCCCTCGAGGGTACCTCTAGAGGATCTTTGTGAAGGAACCTTACTTCTGTGGTGTGACATAATTGGAC
AAACTACCTACAGAGATTTAAAGCTCTAAGGTAAATATAAAATTTTTAAGTGTATAATGTGTTAAACTAC
TGATTCTAATTGTTTGTGTATTTTAGATTCCAACCTATGGAACTGATGAATGGGAGCAGTGGTGGAATGC
CTTTAATGAGGAAAACCTGTTTTGCTCAGAAGAAATGCCATCTAGTGATGATGAGGCTACTGCTGACTCT
CAACATTCTACTCCTCCAAAAAAGAAGAGAAAGGTAGAAGACCCCAAGGACTTTCCTTCAGAATTGCTAA
GTTTTTTGAGTCATGCTGTGTTTAGTAATAGAACTCTTGCTTGCTTTGCTATTTACACCACAAAGGAAAA
AGCTGCACTGCTATACAAGAAAATTATGGAAAAATATTTGATGTATAGTGCCTTGACTAGAGATCATAAT
CAGCCATACCACATTTGTAGAGGTTTTACTTGCTTTAAAAAACCTCCCACACCTCCCCCTGAACCTGAAA
CATAAAATGAATGCAATTGTTGTTGTTAACTTGTTTATTGCAGCTTATAATGGTTACAAATAAAGCAATA
GCATCACAAATTTCACAAATAAAGCATTTTTTTCACTGCATTCTAGTTGTGGTTTGTCCAAACTCATCAA
TGTATCTTATCATGTCTGGATCCACTAGTTCTAGCCAGCTTTTGTTCCCTTTAGTGAGGGTTAATTTCGA
GCTTGGCGTAATCATGGTCATAGCTGTTTCCTGTGTGAAATTGTTATCCGCTCACAATTCCACACAACAT
ACGAGCCGGAAGCATAAAGTGTAAAGCCTGGGGTGCCTAATGAGTGAGCTAACTCACATTAATTGCGTTG
CGCTCACTGCCCGCTTTCCAGTCGGGAAACCTGTCGTGCCAGCTGCATTAATGAATCGGCCAACGCGCGG
GGAGAGGCGGTTTGCGTATTGGGCGCTCTTCCGCTTCCTCGCTCACTGACTCGCTGCGCTCGGTCGTTCG
GCTGCGGCGAGCGGTATCAGCTCACTCAAAGGCGGTAATACGGTTATCCACAGAATCAGGGGATAACGCA
GGAAAGAACATGTGAGCAAAAGGCCAGCAAAAGGCCAGGAACCGTAAAAAGGCCGCGTTGCTGGCGTTTT
TCCATAGGCTCCGCCCCCCTGACGAGCATCACAAAAATCGACGCTCAAGTCAGAGGTGGCGAAACCCGAC
AGGACTATAAAGATACCAGGCGTTTCCCCCTGGAAGCTCCCTCGTGCGCTCTCCTGTTCCGACCCTGCCG
CTTACCGGATACCTGTCCGCCTTTCTCCCTTCGGGAAGCGTGGCGCTTTCTCATAGCTCACGCTGTAGGT
ATCTCAGTTCGGTGTAGGTCGTTCGCTCCAAGCTGGGCTGTGTGCACGAACCCCCCGTTCAGCCCGACCG
CTGCGCCTTATCCGGTAACTATCGTCTTGAGTCCAACCCGGTAAGACACGACTTATCGCCACTGGCAGCA
GCCACTGGTAACAGGATTAGCAGAGCGAGGTATGTAGGCGGTGCTACAGAGTTCTTGAAGTGGTGGCCTA
ACTACGGCTACACTAGAAGAACAGTATTTGGTATCTGCGCTCTGCTGAAGCCAGTTACCTTCGGAAAAAG
AGTTGGTAGCTCTTGATCCGGCAAACAAACCACCGCTGGTAGCGGTGGTTTTTTTGTTTGCAAGCAGCAG
ATTACGCGCAGAAAAAAAGGATCTCAAGAAGATCCTTTGATCTTTTCTACGGGGTCTGACGCTCAGTGGA
ACGAAAACTCACGTTAAGGGATTTTGGTCATGAGATTATCAAAAAGGATCTTCACCTAGATCCTTTTAAA
TTAAAAATGAAGTTTTAAATCAATCTAAAGTATATATGAGTAAACTTGGTCTGACAGTTACCAATGCTTA
ATCAGTGAGGCACCTATCTCAGCGATCTGTCTATTTCGTTCATCCATAGTTGCCTGACTCCCCGTCGTGT
AGATAACTACGATACGGGAGGGCTTACCATCTGGCCCCAGTGCTGCAATGATACCGCGAGACCCACGCTC
ACCGGCTCCAGATTTATCAGCAATAAACCAGCCAGCCGGAAGGGCCGAGCGCAGAAGTGGTCCTGCAACT
TTATCCGCCTCCATCCAGTCTATTAATTGTTGCCGGGAAGCTAGAGTAAGTAGTTCGCCAGTTAATAGTT
TGCGCAACGTTGTTGCCATTGCTACAGGCATCGTGGTGTCACGCTCGTCGTTTGGTATGGCTTCATTCAG
CTCCGGTTCCCAACGATCAAGGCGAGTTACATGATCCCCCATGTTGTGCAAAAAAGCGGTTAGCTCCTTC
GGTCCTCCGATCGTTGTCAGAAGTAAGTTGGCCGCAGTGTTATCACTCATGGTTATGGCAGCACTGCATA
ATTCTCTTACTGTCATGCCATCCGTAAGATGCTTTTCTGTGACTGGTGAGTACTCAACCAAGTCATTCTG
AGAATAGTGTATGCGGCGACCGAGTTGCTCTTGCCCGGCGTCAATACGGGATAATACCGCGCCACATAGC
AGAACTTTAAAAGTGCTCATCATTGGAAAACGTTCTTCGGGGCGAAAACTCTCAAGGATCTTACCGCTGT
TGAGATCCAGTTCGATGTAACCCACTCGTGCACCCAACTGATCTTCAGCATCTTTTACTTTCACCAGCGT
TTCTGGGTGAGCAAAAACAGGAAGGCAAAATGCCGCAAAAAAGGGAATAAGGGCGACACGGAAATGTTGA
ATACTCATACTCTTCCTTTTTCAATATTATTGAAGCATTTATCAGGGTTATTGTCTCATGAGCGGATACA
TATTTGAATGTATTTAGAAAAATAAACAAATAGGGGTTCCGCGCACATTTCCCCGAAAAGTGCCAC
Features (pLannotate 1.2.2; 25 found; start..end, strand, type, name):
     30..458     -  rep_origin     f1 ori (sequence partly withheld): f1 bacteriophage origin of replication; arrow indicates direction of (+) strand synthesis
    463..620     -  CDS            lacZα (fragment): LacZα fragment of β-galactosidase; lacZ fragment
    623..641     +  promoter       T7 promoter: promoter for bacteriophage T7 RNA polymerase
    666..4785    +  gene           mini-white: white; This modified version of the white gene lacks part of the first intron.
   4845..4883    +  protein_bind   phage φC31 attP (fragment): attachment site of phage φC31 phage φC31 integrase
   4989..5111    +  promoter       hsp70 promoter (fragment): Drosophila melanogaster hsp70Bb promoter
   5141..5815    +  CDS            DsRed: DsRed is a basic (constitutively fluorescent) red fluorescent protein published in 1999, derived from Discosoma sp..
   6696..7148    +  promoter       hsp70 promoter: Drosophila melanogaster hsp70Bb promoter
   7187..7978    +  CDS            neo: KKA2_KLEPN - Also known as kan, nptII. Experimental evidence at protein level: Swiss-Prot protein existence level 1. Resistance to kanamycin, neomycin, paromomycin, ribostamycin, butirosin and gentamicin B. From Klebsiella pneumoniae.
   8028..8066    -  protein_bind   phage φC31 attP (fragment): attachment site of phage φC31 phage φC31 integrase
   8080..8185    +  CDS            lacZ (fragment): β-galactosidase; lacZ
   8253..8327    +  CDS            small t antigen (fragment): SV40 (simian virus 40) small t antigen
   8329..8394    +  intron         small t intron: SV40 (simian virus 40) small t antigen intron
   8524..8544    +  CDS            SV40 NLS: nuclear localization signal of SV40 (simian virus 40) large T antigen
   8551..8685    +  CDS            LT_POVHA (fragment): Protein inferred from homology: Swiss-Prot protein existence level 3. Isoform large T antigen is a key early protein essential for both driving viral replication and inducing cellular transformation. Plays a role in viral genome replication by driving entry of quiescent cells into the cell cycle and by autoregulating the synthesis of viral early mRNA. Displays highly oncogenic activities by corrupting the host cellular checkpoint mechanisms that guard cell division and the transcription, replication, and repair of DNA. Participates in the modulation of cellular gene expression preceeding viral
   8710..8793    +  CDS            large T antigen (fragment): large T antigen from SV40 (simian virus 40)
   8816..8950    +  polyA_signal   SV40 poly(A) signal: SV40 polyadenylation signal
   8976..8994    -  promoter       T3 promoter: promoter for bacteriophage T3 RNA polymerase
   9037..9059    -  protein_bind   lac operator (fragment): The lac repressor binds to the lac operator to inhibit transcription in E. coli. This inhibition can be relieved by adding lactose or isopropyl-β-D-thiogalactopyranoside (IPTG). lac repressor encoded by lacI
   9063..9093    -  promoter       lac promoter: promoter for the E. coli lac operon
   9108..9129    -  protein_bind   CAP binding site: CAP binding activates transcription in the presence of cAMP. E. coli catabolite activator protein
   9142..9234    -  CDS            lacI (fragment): lac repressor; lacI; The lac repressor binds to the lac operator to inhibit transcription in E. coli. This inhibition can be relieved by adding lactose or isopropyl-β-D-thiogalactopyranoside (IPTG).
   9417..10005   -  rep_origin     ori: high-copy-number ColE1/pMB1/pBR322/pUC origin of replication
  10176..11036   -  CDS            AmpR: β-lactamase; bla; confers resistance to ampicillin, carbenicillin, and related antibiotics
  11037..11141   -  promoter       AmpR promoter: bla
