[The description below was written by a language model from this plasmid's Addgene catalogue record and pLannotate feature annotations shown in this document.]
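Description:
pRVV613 is a CRISPR/Cas9 homology-directed repair donor plasmid for Drosophila melanogaster, built on the pBluescript SK+ backbone and about 11.2 kb in size. It is maintained in E. coli as a high-copy plasmid through its ColE1/pUC-type origin and is selected with ampicillin via the β-lactamase gene. The usual pBluescript elements are also present: an f1 origin, T7 and T3 promoters, and remnants of the lac promoter/lacZα region.

The core of the construct is a cassette bounded by two short PhiC31 attP sites in opposite orientations, annotated as fragments, which fits the minimal phage sites described in the associated work. Between them lie a DsRed coding sequence preceded by a partial hsp70 promoter, and a neomycin phosphotransferase (neo) gene driven by the Drosophila hsp70Bb promoter. These provide a fluorescent marker and a drug-selectable marker for animals that carry the inserted platform. Any additional regulatory element driving DsRed is not identified in the annotation.

A mini-white eye-colour gene sits outside the attP pair, upstream of the first site. In that position it could help distinguish whole-plasmid integration from the intended replacement event, although the record does not state this role. Downstream of the second attP are a lacZ fragment and SV40 small t intron, large T-derived sequences and a polyadenylation signal.

The stated purpose is to install attP-flanked landing platforms at Cas9-targeted genomic loci, so that the marked interval can later be swapped for attB-flanked cassettes by PhiC31 integrase-mediated cassette exchange. No homology arms or guide RNA elements are annotated, so locus-specific arms are presumably cloned in by the user.
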