Addgene plasmid #108281: pRVV613
Purpose: Donor vector for creation of PhiC31 attP-flanked platforms for cassette exchange using CRISPR/Cas9
Depositing lab: Richard Mann. Depositing organization: Columbia University. Publication: Robust PhiC31-Mediated Genome Engineering in Drosophila melanogaster Using Minimal attP/attB Phage Sites. Voutev R, Mann RS. G3 (Bethesda). 2018 Mar 9. pii: g3.118.200051. doi: 10.1534/g3.118.200051. PubMed 29523637.
Backbone
  Vector backbone: pBluescript SK+
  Total vector size (bp): 11180
  Vector type: CRISPR
Growth in bacteria
  Bacterial resistance: Ampicillin, 100 μg/mL
  Growth temperature: 37°C
  Growth strain: DH5alpha
  Copy number: High Copy
Gene/Insert
  Gene/Insert name: PhiC31 attP sites
  Species: Streptomyces phage PhiC31
Terms and licenses: Academic/Nonprofit Terms; Industry Terms: Not Available to Industry
How to cite: pRVV613 was a gift from Richard Mann (Addgene plasmid # 108281 ; http://n2t.net/addgene:108281 ; RRID:Addgene_108281)
